>Addgene plasmid #127247 | IgH intron enhancer | addgene full sequence | sequence record 249193 | Addgene NGS Result
AGTCCACATGCTCTGTGTGAACTCCCTCTGGCCCTGCTTATTGTTGAATGGGCCAAAGGTCTGAGACCAG
GCTGCTGCTGGGTAGGCCTGGACTTTGGGTCTCCCACCCAGACCTGGGAATGTATGGTTGTGGCTTCTGC
CACCCATCCACCTGGCTGCTCATGGACCAGCCAGCCTCGGTGGCTTTGAAGGAACAATTCCACACAAAGA
CTCTGGACCTCTCCGAAACCAGGCACCGCAAATGGTAAGCCAGAGGCAGCCACAGCTGTGGCTGCTGCTC
TTAAAGCTTGTAAACTGTTTCTGCTTAAGAGGGACTGAGTCTTCAGTCATTGCTTTAGGGGGAGAAAGAG
ACATTTGTGTGTCTTTTGAGTACCGTTGTCTGGGTCACTCACATTTAACTTTCCTTGAAAAACTAGTAAA
AGAAAAATGTTGCCTGTTAACCAATAATCATAGAGCTCATGGTATTTTGAGGAAATCTTAGAAAACGTGT
ATACAATTGTCTGGAATTATTTCAGTTAAGTGTATTAGTTGAGGTACTGATGCTGTCTCTACTTCAGTTA
TACATGTGGGTTTGAATTTTGAATCTATTCTGGCTCTTCTTAAGCAGAAAATTTAGATAAAATGGATACC
TCAGTGGTTTTTAATGGTGGGTTTAATATAGAAGGAATTTAAATTGGAAGCTAATTTAGAATCAGTAAGG
AGGGACCCAGGCTAAGAAGGCAATCCTGGGATTCTGGAAGAAAAGATGTTTTTAGTTTTTATAGAAAACA
CTACTACATTCTTGATCTACAACTCAATGTGGTTTAATGAATTTGAAGTTGCCAGTAAATGTACTTCCTG
GTTGTTAAAGAATGGTATCAAAGGACAGTGCTTAGATCCAAGGTGAGTGTGAGAGGACAGGGGCTGGGGT
ATGGATACGCAGAAGGAAGGCCACAGCTGTACAGAATTGAGAAAGAATAGAGACCTGCAGTTGAGGCCAG
CAGGTCGGCTGGACTAACTCTCCAGCCACAGTAATGACCCAGACAGAGAAGGCCAGACTCATAAAGCTTG
CTGAGCAAAATTAAGGGAACAAGGTTGAGAGCCCTAGTAAGCGAGGCTCTAAAAAGCATGGCTGAGCTGA
GATGGGTGGGCTTCTCTGAGCGCTTCTAAAATGCGCTAAACTGAGGTGATTACTCTGAGGTAAGCAAAGC
TGGGCTTGAGCCAAAATGAAGTAGACTGTAATGAACTGGAATGAGCTGGGCCGCTAAGCTAAACTAGGCT
GGCTTAAGCGAGATGAGCCAAACTGGAATGAACTTCATTAATCTAGGTTGAATAGAGATGTGAGGTACCA
GTCCTAGCAGCTATGGGGCAACTGGGTATAATTGGAATATGGGGGACCAGATCTAGCAGCTATGGAGGAG
CAGGGATAGGTGGGAGTATTAGGGACCAGTCCTATCAGCTGTGGGGGAGCTGAAGATGGTAGGAATGTGG
AGGACCAGACCTAAGAGTTAGGAGAGAGCTGGGGCAGGTAGGAGTATGAGGGACCAGTACTAACAGCTAT
GGAGGAGTTGGGGATTTTGGAAATGTTGAGAGACTAGTCCTAGCAGCTATGGGGCAACTGAGTATAGTTT
GAATATGGGGGACTATATCTAGCAGCTATGGGGAAGCAAGGATAGGTGGGAGTATTAGGGACCAATCCCA
GCAGCTGTGGGGGAGTTGGGGATGGTAGCAATGTGGGGAACCAGTCCTAGAAGCTATGGGGGATCTGGAA
TAGGTAGTAGAGTCAGGGACAAGACATAGCAGCTATGATGGAGCTGGAGAAGGTGGGAATATGAGGGAGA
AGTCCTAGCAGCTATGGAGGAACTATGGATCATAGAAATTTGGGGGACCAGTTCTAGAAGTTGTGGGAGA
GCTGAGGCAGGTGGAAGTGTGAGGGACCAGACCTGACAGCTATGGAGGGCTTGGGATGTTGAAAATGTGA
GGGACCAGTTCTAGCAGCTATGGGGAATCTTGGTCAGGTGAGGGTGATTTTAAGGGACCAGACCTAGTAG
GTATAGGTCTGCTGGGCAGGTTAGAGTGTCAGGAACCAACTATGAAAGACCTGAGTTAGGTAGGAGTGTA
AGGGACCAGACATAGCAGCTAAGGGGAAATGTGATAAATGGGAGTGTAAGGGACCAGATTCAGTAAACTT
TGGAGTATAGGTGAGCATCCAGAAAATCTGTGGTGCAACTGTAACAGGTGGGGTGTGAGGAACCAGACCC
AGTAAGAATGGGATACCTGGGGAGAGCGGCATGTGAGGGACCACCAGTGGTTAAGGTAGCAAACCTGCTC
ATGGAAAGCTTCCAGAGATGAGAGCAGAGAACAGGACAGTGTAGGATGTGCAGGATCTAGAAGCTCATCT
CAGAGGATGAAGAACAGTCAAAAGCTCTGCTCAGAAGTTCTTCAGGGCGATGTGAACATGCTGGGTACTC
AGGAAGTGACAAGGATCCTCCCTTACACACCTCATAAAACAAGAGAGAGTGGGGGCTCAGGCAGACACAA
CAGCTGTGCCAAAAGTGAATAAGGATGAAAAGAGGCAACAGGAAGAGAAGAAAAAGGGATGGGAAAGCAC
TCCGGGCTCTACTGAATTCCTTTGCCTAATTTAAATGAGGACTTAACCTGTGGAAATATTTTGATGTGGG
AAGCTGTTACTGTTAAAACTGAGGTTATTGGGGTAACTGCTATGTTAAACTTGCATTCAGGGACACAAAA
AACTCATGAAAATGGTGCTGGAAAACCCATTCAAGGGTCAAATTTTCATTTTTTTGCTGTTGGTGGGGAA
CCTTTGGAGCTGCAGGGTGTGTTAGCAAACTACAGGACCAAATATCCTGCTCAAACTGTAACCCCAAAAA
ATGCTACAGTTGACAGTCAGCAGATGAACACTGACCACAAGGCTGTTTTGGATAAGGATAATGCTTATCC
AGTGGAGTGCTGGGTTCCTGATCCAAGTAAAAATGAAAACACTAGATATTTTGGAACCTACACAGGTGGG
GAAAATGTGCCTCCTGTTTTGCACATTACTAACACAGCAACCACAGTGCTTCTTGATGAGCAGGGTGTTG
GGCCCTTGTGCAAAGCTGACAGCTTGTATGTTTCTGCTGTTGACATTTGTGGGCTGTTTACCAACACTTC
TGGAACACAGCAGTGGAAGGGACTTCCCAGATATTTTAAAATTACCCTTAGAAAGCGGTCTGTGAAAAAC
CCCTACCCAATTTCCTTTTTGTTAAGTGACCTAATTAACAGGAGGACACAGAGGGTGGATGGGCAGCCTA
TGATTGGAATGTCCTCTCAAGTAGAGGAGGTTAGGGTTTATGAGGACACAGAGGAGCTTCCTGGGGATCC
AGACATGATAAGATACATTGATGAGTTTGGACAAACCACAACTAGAATGCAGTGAAAAAAATGCTTTATT
TGTGAAATTTGTGATGCTATTGCTTTATTTGTAACCATTATAAGCTGCAATAAACAAGTTGGTCGACTCT
AGAGGATCCCCGGGGCCTGCTTTCCTTCCTTTCCGTCTGGGACATCAGTCTCAGCTTCCCACCTGAGTCC
AATAATGCCTTGGGTGGACCTCAGAGTGACCTGGATTATTCAAGTGCCCTCTATGCTTGTCTCATCTTTC
ATTCCTTCAGTACAGGAGAAGGTGGAGGGTCAGCAGGGCCTGTGACCCAGGTCAACAGTGGCTATACAGC
TGGACTGACCCTTTGCTGTCCTTCAGTCATCAGCAGAGCCTGTGGCTCGTCTTGCCTGAACTTGGGAACA
TCCCAGTGTGAAGTGATTCAGACAATTATGGCTATGGTTTGAATTATTCATGTGGGGTTGAAGCATGACC
CCGAGGTACCAGAGATGGATCTGGCTTCAGAGGTCTTGTGTTGAGCATATAATGCAGTGGCCACAGAAGA
GGAAAGGTGTGTCTGATTGTGATGAAAGAAACGTGGGCATTGAATTTTTGGCTGAGTGTATGGTGATACA
TTGCTGGATGTAGGTGCTGTGCAGGGCACAGAGGAGTTGTCCCAGTGTGTTAAATGTGTGTGTGCTCACG
AGCATGAGGATACATGTGCTATATGGACTGGATGGTGTTCAGCAGGGTCAGGATTTAGCATGAGTGTGGC
TATCTAATAGTCCCTCCCTTGGGGCATCAAGAGCCATGTGCCTCAGCCCCAGGTGGCACAGGCAGGAGTG
AGCCATTTGTATGGGTGTGCAGACCTCGTCTGTGAAAAGCTGCCTGAGTTGAGAGTATAGATGACAAAGG
TCTATGGAATGCCCCTGGCCATGTGTCACTCCACAATAGACTCAGAAAAACCCCTAAGTAGAGAAATGGG
GCAGGGGGACAGGAACAGCCTAAGGGAGGTGGGCTTGTGTGCTTATCCATTTGAGGCTTCCTAGGATTAT
CTCTATGTCTGGCAGCTGCTGGTTCATGGGAAGGCAAGGAAAAGGCACTGCCTAAAGCCAAGCCCCAACA
GTCCAAGGCAGAATGACTCATGACCTCTGAGTCATGCAGTGCAGAAACCTCATTCTCTTCCTATAGACAA
GGCTGTTCTCCAACCCTGGCCAGACCTATCAGCCCGTGAGCTATGCTCTATACCTTGGAAAGAACCAGGA
CAGTTTTACATGGTACCAGGCTTTGCTGGATGCTTTATTTATACAAGGGATGCATGGATATGGGTGCCAG
TGTCTCTTAGGACCTGAGAGCTTTGTGGGTGCTGAGCTCGAATTAACAACAACAATTGCATTCATTTTAT
GTTTCAGGTTCAGGGGGAGGTGTGGGAGGTTTTTTAAAGCAAGTAAAACCTCTACAAATGTGGTATGGCT
GATTATGATCTCTAGTCAAGGCACTATACATCAAATATTCCTTATTAACCCCTTTACAAATTAAAAAGCT
AAAGGTACACAATTTTTGAGCATAGTTATTAATAGCAGACACTCTATGCCTGTGTGGAGTAAGAAAAAAC
AGTATGTTATGATTATAACTGTTATGCCTACTTATAAAGGTTACAGAATATTTTTCCATAATTTTCTTGT
ATAGCAGTGCAGCTTTTTCCTTTGTGGTGTAAATAGCAAAGCAAGCAAGAGTTCTATTACTAAACACAGC
ATGACTCAAAAAACTTAGCAATTCTGAAGGAAAGTCCTTGGGGTCTTCTACCTTTCTCTTCTTTTTTGGA
GGAGTAGAATGTTGAGAGTCAGCAGTAGCCTCATCATCACTAGATGGCATTTCTTCTGAGCAAAACAGGT
TTTCCTCATTAAAGGCATTCCACCACTGCTCCCATTCATCAGTTCCATAGGTTGGAATCTAAAATACACA
AACAATTAGAATCAGTAGTTTAACACATTATACACTTAAAAATTTTATATTTACCTTAGAGCTTTAAATC
TCTGTAGGTAGTTTGTCCAATTATGTCACACCACAGAAGTAAGGTTCCTTCACAAAGATCCGGGGCCCAC
TCATAAATCCAGTTGCCGCCACGGTAGCCAATCACCGTATCGTATAAATCATCGTCGGTACGTTCGGCAT
CGCTCATCACAATACGTGCCTGGACGTCGAGGATTTCGCGTGGGTCAATGCCGCGCCAGATCCACATCAG
ACGGTTAATCATGCGATACCAGTGAGGGATGGTTTTACCATCAAGGGCCGACTGCACAGGCGGTTGTGCG
CCGTGATTAAAGCGGCGGACTAGCGTCGAGGTTTCAGGATGTTTAAAGCGGGGTTTGAACAGGGTTTCGC
TCAGGTTTGCCTGTGTCATGGATGCAGCCTCCAGAATACTTACTGGAAACTATTGTAACCCGCCTGAAGT
TAAAAAGAACAACGCCCGGCAGTGCCAGGCGTTGAAAAGATTAGCGACCGGAGATTGGCGGGACGAATAC
GACGCCCATATCCCACGGCTGTTCAATCCAGGTATCTTGCGGGATATCAACAACATAGTCATCAACCAGC
GGACGACCAGCCGGTTTTGCGAAGATGGTGACAAAGTGCGCTTTTGGATACATTTCACGAATCGCAACCG
CAGTACCACCGGTATCCACCAGGTCATCAATAACGATGAAGCCTTCGCCATCGCCTTCTGCGCGTTTCAG
CACTTTAAGCTCGCGCTGGTTGTCGTGATCGTAGCTGGAAATACAAACGGTATCGACATGACGAATACCC
AGTTCACGCGCCAGTAACGCACCCGGTACCAGACCGCCACGGCTTACGGCAATAATGCCTTTCCATTGTT
CAGAAGGCATCAGTCGGCTTGCGAGTTTACGTGCATGGATCTGCAACATGTCCCAGGTGACGATGTATTT
TTCGCTCATGTGAAGTGCTGATGAATCCCCTAATGATTTTTATCAAAATCATTAAGTTAAGGTAGATACA
CATCTTGTCATATGATCAAATGGTTTCGCCAAAAATCAATAATCAGACAACAAAATGTGCGAACTCGATA
TTTTACACGACTCTCTTTACCAATTCTGCCCCGAATTACACTTAAAACGACTCAACAGCTTAACGTTGGC
TTGCCACGCCTTACTTGACTGTAAAACTCTCACTCTTACCGAACTTGGCCGTAACCTGCCAACCAAAGCG
AGAACAAAACATAACATCAAACGAATCGACCGATTGTTAGGTAATCGTCACCTCCACAAAGAGCGACTCG
CTGTATACCGTTGGCATGCTAGCTTTATCTGTTCGGGCAATACGATGCCCATTGTACTTGTTGACTGGTC
TGATATCCGTGAGCAAAAACGGCTTATGGTATTGCGAGCTTCAGTCGCACTACACGGTCGTTCTGTTACT
CTTTATGAGAAAGCGTTCCCGCTTTCAGAGCAATGTTCAAAGAAAGCTCATGACCAATTTCTAGCCGACC
TTGCGAGCATTCTACCGAGTAACACCACACCGCTCATTGTCAGTGATGCTGGCTTTAAAGTGCCATGGTA
TAAATCCGTTGAGAAGCTGGGTTGGTACTGGTTAAGTCGAGTAAGAGGAAAAGTACAATATGCAGACCTA
GGAGCGGAAAACTGGAAACCTATCAGCAACTTACATGATATGTCATCTAGTCACTCAAAGACTTTAGGCT
ATAAGAGGCTGACTAAAAGCAACCCAATCTCATGCCAAATTCTATTGTATAAATCTCGCTCTAAAGGCCG
AAAAAATCAGCGCTCGACACGGACTCATTGTCACCACCCGTCACCTAAAATCTACTCAGCGTCGGCAAAG
GAGCCATGGATTCTAGCAACTAACTTACCTGTTGAAATTCGAACACCCAAACAACTTGTTAATATCTATT
CGAAGCGAATGCAGATTGAAGAAACCTTCCGAGACTTGAAAAGTCCTGCCTACGGACTAGGCCTACGCCA
TAGCCGAACGAGCAGCTCAGAGCGTTTTGATATCATGCTGCTAATCGCCCTGATGCTTCAACTAACATGT
TGGCTTGCGGGCGTTCATGCTCAGAAACAAGGTTGGGACAAGCACTTCCAGGCTAACACAGTCAGAAATC
GAAACGTACTCTCAACAGTTCGCTTAGGCATGGAAGTTTTGCGGCATTCTGGCTACACAATAACAAGGGA
AGACTCACTCGTGGCTGCAACCCTGCTTACTCAAAATCTATTCACACATGGTTACGTTTTGGGGAAATTA
TGAGGGGATCTCTCAGTGTGAAGTGTCCCAGCCTGTTTATCTACGGCTTAAAAAGTGTTCGAGGGGAAAA
TAGGTTGCGCGAGATTATAGAGATCTGGCGCACTAAAAACCAGTATTTCACATGAGTCCGCGTCTTTTTA
CGCACTGCCTCTCCCTGACGCGGGATAAAGTGGTATTCTCAAACATATCTCGCAAGCCTGTCTTGTGTCC
AAGCTTTTTGCAAAAGCCTAGGCCTCCAAAAAAGCCTCCTCACTACTTCTGGAATAGCTCAGAGGCCGAG
GCGGCCTCGGCCTCTGCATAAATAAAAAAAATTAGTCAGCCATGGGGCGGAGAATGGGCGGAACTGGGCG
GAGTTAGGGGCGGGATGGGCGGAGTTAGGGGCGGGACTATGGTTGCTGACTAATTGAGATGCATGCTTTG
CATACTTCTGCCTGCTGGGGAGCCTGGGGACTTTCCACACCTGGTTGCTGACTAATTGAGATGCATGCTT
TGCATACTTCTGCCTGCTGGGGAGCCTGGGGACTTTCCACACCCTAACTGACACACATTCCACAGCTGCC
TCGCGCGTTTCGGTGATGACGGTGAAAACCTCTGACACATGCAGCTCCCGGAGACGGTCACAGCTTGTCT
GTAAGCGGATGCCGGGAGCAGACAAGCCCGTCAGGGCGCGTCAGCGGGTGTTGGCGGGTGTCGGGGCGCA
GCCATGACCCAGTCACGTAGCGATAGCGGAGTGTATACTGGCTTAACTATGCGGCATCAGAGCAGATTGT
ACTGAGAGTGCACCATATGCGGTGTGAAATACCGCACAGATGCGTAAGGAGAAAATACCGCATCAGGCGC
TCTTCCGCTTCCTCGCTCACTGACTCGCTGCGCTCGGTCGTTCGGCTGCGGCGAGCGGTATCAGCTCACT
CAAAGGCGGTAATACGGTTATCCACAGAATCAGGGGATAACGCAGGAAAGAACATGTGAGCAAAAGGCCA
GCAAAAGGCCAGGAACCGTAAAAAGGCCGCGTTGCTGGCGTTTTTCCATAGGCTCCGCCCCCCTGACGAG
CATCACAAAAATCGACGCTCAAGTCAGAGGTGGCGAAACCCGACAGGACTATAAAGATACCAGGCGTTTC
CCCCTGGAAGCTCCCTCGTGCGCTCTCCTGTTCCGACCCTGCCGCTTACCGGATACCTGTCCGCCTTTCT
CCCTTCGGGAAGCGTGGCGCTTTCTCATAGCTCACGCTGTAGGTATCTCAGTTCGGTGTAGGTCGTTCGC
TCCAAGCTGGGCTGTGTGCACGAACCCCCCGTTCAGCCCGACCGCTGCGCCTTATCCGGTAACTATCGTC
TTGAGTCCAACCCGGTAAGACACGACTTATCGCCACTGGCAGCAGCCACTGGTAACAGGATTAGCAGAGC
GAGGTATGTAGGCGGTGCTACAGAGTTCTTGAAGTGGTGGCCTAACTACGGCTACACTAGAAGGACAGTA
TTTGGTATCTGCGCTCTGCTGAAGCCAGTTACCTTCGGAAAAAGAGTTGGTAGCTCTTGATCCGGCAAAC
AAACCACCGCTGGTAGCGGTGGTTTTTTTGTTTGCAAGCAGCAGATTACGCGCAGAAAAAAAGGATCTCA
AGAAGATCCTTTGATCTTTTCTACGGGGTCTGACGCTCAGTGGAACGAAAACTCACGTTAAGGGATTTTG
GTCATGAGATTATCAAAAAGGATCTTCACCTAGATCCTTTTAAATTAAAAATGAAGTTTTAAATCAATCT
AAAGTATATATGAGTAAACTTGGTCTGACAGTTACCAATGCTTAATCAGTGAGGCACCTATCTCAGCGAT
CTGTCTATTTCGTTCATCCATAGTTGCCTGACTCCCCGTCGTGTAGATAACTACGATACGGGAGGGCTTA
CCATCTGGCCCCAGTGCTGCAATGATACCGCGAGACCCACGCTCACCGGCTCCAGATTTATCAGCAATAA
ACCAGCCAGCCGGAAGGGCCGAGCGCAGAAGTGGTCCTGCAACTTTATCCGCCTCCATCCAGTCTATTAA
TTGTTGCCGGGAAGCTAGAGTAAGTAGTTCGCCAGTTAATAGTTTGCGCAACGTTGTTGCCATTGCTGCA
GGCATCGTGGTGTCACGCTCGTCGTTTGGTATGGCTTCATTCAGCTCCGGTTCCCAACGATCAAGGCGAG
TTACATGATCCCCCATGTTGTGCAAAAAAGCGGTTAGCTCCTTCGGTCCTCCGATCGTTGTCAGAAGTAA
GTTGGCCGCAGTGTTATCACTCATGGTTATGGCAGCACTGCATAATTCTCTTACTGTCATGCCATCCGTA
AGATGCTTTTCTGTGACTGGTGAGTACTCAACCAAGTCATTCTGAGAATAGTGTATGCGGCGACCGAGTT
GCTCTTGCCCGGCGTCAACACGGGATAATACCGCGCCACATAGCAGAACTTTAAAAGTGCTCATCATTGG
AAAACGTTCTTCGGGGCGAAAACTCTCAAGGATCTTACCGCTGTTGAGATCCAGTTCGATGTAACCCACT
CGTGCACCCAACTGATCTTCAGCATCTTTTACTTTCACCAGCGTTTCTGGGTGAGCAAAAACAGGAAGGC
AAAATGCCGCAAAAAAGGGAATAAGGGCGACACGGAAATGTTGAATACTCATACTCTTCCTTTTTCAATA
TTATTGAAGCATTTATCAGGGTTATTGTCTCATGAGCGGATACATATTTGAATGTATTTAGAAAAATAAA
CAAATAGGGGTTCCGCGCACATTTCCCCGAAAAGTGCCACCTGACGTCTAAGAAACCATTATTATCATGA
CATTAACCTATAAAAATAGGCGTATCACGAGGCCCTTTCGTCTTCAAGAATTCATTTTCAAAATTAGGTT
ATGTAAGAAATTGAAGGACTTTAGTGTCTTTAATTTCTAATATATTTAGAAAACTTCTTAAAATTACTCT
ATTATTCTTCCCTCTGATTATTGGTCTCCATTCAATTCTTTTCCAATACCCGAAGCATTTACAGTGACTT
TGTTCATGATCTTTTTTAGTTGTTTGTTTTGCCTTACTATTAAGACTTTGACATTCTGGTCAAAACGGCT
TCACAAATCTTTTTCAAGACCACTTTCTGAGTATTCATTTTAGGAGAAATACTTTTTTTTTAAATGAATG
CAATTATCTAGACTTATTTCGGTTGAACATGCTGGTTGGTGGTTGAGAGGACACTCAGTCAGTCAGTGGC
GTGAAGGGCTTCTAAGCC
Features (pLannotate 1.2.2; 16 found; start..end, strand, type, name):
   2606..3412    +  CDS            VP1_SV40 (fragment): Experimental evidence at protein level: Swiss-Prot protein existence level 1. Forms an icosahedral capsid with a T=7 symmetry and a 40 nm diameter. The capsid is composed of 72 pentamers linked to each other by disulfide bonds and associated with VP2 or VP3 proteins. Binds to N- glycolylneuraminic analog of the ganglioside GM1 on the cell surface to provide virion attachment to target cell (PubMed:18353982). Once attached, the virion is internalized by caveolin-mediated endocytosis and traffics to the endoplasmic reticulum. Inside the endoplasmic reticulum, the protein folding machinery isomer
   3356..3490    -  polyA_signal   SV40 poly(A) signal: SV40 polyadenylation signal
   3491..3514    -  misc_feature   MCS (fragment): pUC18/19 multiple cloning site
   4757..4840    -  CDS            large T antigen (fragment): large T antigen from SV40 (simian virus 40)
   5159..5179    -  CDS            SV40 NLS: nuclear localization signal of SV40 (simian virus 40) large T antigen
   5309..5374    -  intron         small t intron: SV40 (simian virus 40) small t antigen intron
   5376..5450    -  CDS            small t antigen (fragment): SV40 (simian virus 40) small t antigen
   5454..5759    -  CDS            frsA (fragment): FRSA_ECOLI - Also known as yafA. Experimental evidence at protein level: Swiss-Prot protein existence level 1. Catalyzes the hydrolysis of esters (PubMed:15808744). Displays esterase activity toward pNP-butyrate (PubMed:15808744). May stimulate mixed-acid fermentation by acting as a fermentation/respiration switch that down-regulates respiration and up- regulates fermentation rates (PubMed:15169777). From Escherichia coli (strain K12).
   5854..6309    -  CDS            gpt: XGPT_ECOLI - Also known as gpp, gxu. Experimental evidence at protein level: Swiss-Prot protein existence level 1. Purine salvage pathway enzyme that catalyzes the transfer of the ribosyl-5-phosphate group from 5-phospho-alpha-D-ribose 1- diphosphate (PRPP) to the N9 position of the 6-oxopurines guanine and xanthine to form the corresponding ribonucleotides GMP (guanosine 5'- monophosphate) and XMP (xanthosine 5'-monophosphate), with the release of PPi. To a lesser extent, also acts on hypoxanthine (PubMed:9100006, PubMed:3886014). Does not ribophosphorylate adenine (PubMed:3886014). From Esch
   6362..6431    -  ncRNA          RNA-OUT: Accession: RF00240 - RNA-OUT
   7847..8176    -  promoter       SV40 promoter: SV40 enhancer and early promoter
   8183..8225    +  CDS            rop (fragment): Rop protein, which maintains plasmids at low copy number; rop
   8327..8467    +  misc_feature   bom: basis of mobility region from pBR322
   8653..9241    -  rep_origin     ori: high-copy-number ColE1/pMB1/pBR322/pUC origin of replication
   9412..10272   -  CDS            AmpR: β-lactamase; bla; confers resistance to ampicillin, carbenicillin, and related antibiotics
  10273..10377   -  promoter       AmpR promoter: bla
