[The description below was written by a language model from this plasmid's Addgene catalogue record and pLannotate feature annotations shown in this document.]
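Description:
IgH intron enhancer (alternate name CM129) is a mammalian expression plasmid built on the pSV2gpt backbone, with a sequenced length of about 10.9 kb. It is propagated in E. coli through a pBR322-type ColE1/pMB1 origin with the adjacent bom region and only a fragment of rop, and is selected with ampicillin through the bla gene and its own promoter; the record lists it as low copy. For selection in mammalian cells, it carries the classic pSV2gpt cassette. The SV40 enhancer/early promoter drives the E. coli gpt gene (xanthine-guanine phosphoribosyltransferase). Downstream are flanking E. coli sequence (a frsA fragment), the SV40 small t intron and further SV40 early-region sequence. Gpt lets cells salvage xanthine, so transfectants can be selected in mycophenolic acid, which blocks de novo guanine nucleotide synthesis.

The catalogued insert is the mouse immunoglobulin heavy chain enhancer, listed as about 3 kb and cloned between retained EcoRI sites. The stated purpose is to maximise gene expression in B cells, where this enhancer is active. The depositor also notes a roughly 2 kb SstI–SmaI fragment from the IgG2b intervening sequence, lying between the secretory poly(A) site and the first membrane exon (written "Methione1" in the record) and placed upstream of the SV40 early poly(A) site. Neither mouse segment is annotated in the feature table. They presumably lie in the large unannotated stretches, such as the first 2.6 kb, but the record does not confirm their positions. The table does show an SV40 poly(A) signal overlapping a VP1 fragment, next to a remnant of a pUC polylinker. No separate expressed transgene is stated in the record. The associated publication concerns altered immunoglobulin heavy chain RNA processing in plasma cells, which suggests a reporter or parental vector for poly(A) site choice studies.
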