Addgene plasmid #127247: IgH intron enhancer
Purpose: To maximize gene expression in B cells
Depositing lab: Christine Milcarek. Depositing organization: University of Pittsburgh (University, School of Medicine, and Cancer Institute). Publication: Transcription elongation factor ELL2 directs immunoglobulin secretion in plasma cells by stimulating altered RNA processing. Martincic K, Alkan SA, Cheatle A, Borghesi L, Milcarek C. Nat Immunol. 2009 Oct;10(10):1102-9. doi: 10.1038/ni.1786. Epub 2009 Sep 13. PubMed 19749764.
Backbone
  Vector backbone: pSV2gpt
  Vector type: Mammalian Expression
  Selectable markers: mycophenolic acid
Growth in bacteria
  Bacterial resistance: Ampicillin, 100 μg/mL
  Growth temperature: 37°C
  Growth strain: DH5alpha
  Copy number: Low Copy
Gene/Insert
  Gene/Insert name: heavy chain enhancer (alt name: CM129)
  Species: M. musculus (mouse)
  Insert size (bp): 3000
  Cloning method: Restriction Enzyme; 5′ cloning site EcoR1 (not destroyed); 3′ cloning site EcoR1 (not destroyed)
Terms and licenses: Academic/Nonprofit Terms; Industry Terms: Not Available to Industry
Depositor comments: 2 kb Sst I to Sma I fragment from the IgG2b IVS between the sec poly(A) site and Methione1, upstream of the SV40 early poly(A) site.
How to cite: IgH intron enhancer was a gift from Christine Milcarek (Addgene plasmid # 127247 ; http://n2t.net/addgene:127247 ; RRID:Addgene_127247)
